>Addgene plasmid #154585 | pEPYC0CM0428 | depositor full sequence | sequence record 299459 | pEPYC0CM0428 sequence 2252 bps
AGGCCGGATAAAACTTGTGCTTATTTTTCTTTACGGTCTTTAAAAAGGCCGTAATATCCAGCTGAACGGT
CTGGTTATAGGTACATTGAGCAACTGACTGAAATGCCTCAAAATGTTCTTTACGATGCCATTGGGATATA
TCAACGGTGGTATATCCAGTGATTTTTTTCTCCATTTTAGCTTCCTTAGCTCCTGAAAATCTCGATAACT
CAAAAAATACGCCCGGTAGTGATCTTATTTCATTATGGTGAAAGTTGGAACCTCTTACGTGCCCGATCAA
CTCGAGTGCCACCTGACGTCTAAGAAACCATTATTATCATGACATTAACCTATAAAAATAGGCGTATCAC
GAGGCAGAATTTCAGATAAAAAAAATCCTTAGCTTTCGCTAAGGATGATTTCTGGAATTCGGTCTCAGGA
GGGAGGCGTGTCGTTTTAGTGAGGTTTTCAACAAGTTGTCTGCACAACCATTATTGCGCTCTTATGACCC
CCGCCGATGACGCGGGAATACCTCTCTCTGCCGACAGTGGTCCCAAAGTCAGAAGATCAAAGGGCTACAT
CTATATAAGGTTTTGCTATTCATTGAAAGCAGTAGTGACTGATTTGTATATATACTCGAGACCCTGCAGT
CCGGCAAAAAAGGGCAAGGTGTCACCACCCTGCCCTTTTTCTTTAAAACCGAAAAGATTACTTCGCGTTA
TGCAGGCTTCCTCGCTCACTGACTCGCTGCGCTCGGTCGTTCGGCTGCGGCGAGCGGTATCAGCTCACTC
AAAGGCGGTAATACGGTTATCCACAGAATCAGGGGATAACGCAGGAAAGAACATGTGAGCAAAAGGCCAG
CAAAAGGCCAGGAACCGTAAAAAGGCCGCGTTGCTGGCGTTTTTCCACAGGCTCCGCCCCCCTGACGAGC
ATCACAAAAATCGACGCTCAAGTCAGAGGTGGCGAAACCCGACAGGACTATAAAGATACCAGGCGTTTCC
CCCTGGAAGCTCCCTCGTGCGCTCTCCTGTTCCGACCCTGCCGCTTACCGGATACCTGTCCGCCTTTCTC
CCTTCGGGAAGCGTGGCGCTTTCTCATAGCTCACGCTGTAGGTATCTCAGTTCGGTGTAGGTCGTTCGCT
CCAAGCTGGGCTGTGTGCACGAACCCCCCGTTCAGCCCGACCGCTGCGCCTTATCCGGTAACTATCGTCT
TGAGTCCAACCCGGTAAGACACGACTTATCGCCACTGGCAGCAGCCACTGGTAACAGGATTAGCAGAGCG
AGGTATGTAGGCGGTGCTACAGAGTTCTTGAAGTGGTGGCCTAACTACGGCTACACTAGAAGAACAGTAT
TTGGTATCTGCGCTCTGCTGAAGCCAGTTACCTTCGGAAAAAGAGTTGGTAGCTCTTGATCCGGCAAACA
AACCACCGCTGGTAGCGGTGGTTTTTTTGTTTGCAAGCAGCAGATTACGCGCAGAAAAAAAGGATCTCAA
GAAGATCCTTTGATCTTTTCTACGGGGTCTGACGCTCAGTGGAACGAAAACTCACGTTAAGGGATTTTGG
TCATGAGATTATCAAAAAGGATCTTCACCTAGATCCTTTTAAATTAAAAATGAAGTTTTAAATCAATCTA
AAGTATATATGAGTAAACTTGGTCTGACAGCTCGAGGCTTGGATTCTCACCAATAAAAAACGCCCGGCGG
CAACCGAGCGTTCTGAACAAATCCAGATGGAGTTCTGAGGTCATTACTGGATCTATCAACAGGAGTCCAA
GCGAGCTCGATATCAAATTACGCCCCGCCCTGCCACTCATCGCAGTACTGTTGTAATTCATTAAGCATTC
TGCCGACATGGAAGCCATCACAAACGGCATGATGAACCTGAATCGCCAGCGGCATCAGCACCTTGTCGCC
TTGCGTATAATATTTGCCCATGGTGAAAACGGGGGCGAAGAAGTTGTCCATATTGGCCACGTTTAAATCA
AAACTGGTGAAACTCACCCAGGGATTGGCTGAGACGAAAAACATATTCTCAATAAACCCTTTAGGGAAAT
AGGCCAGGTTTTCACCGTAACACGCCACATCTTGCGAATATATGTGTAGAAACTGCCGGAAATCGTCGTG
GTATTCACTCCAGAGCGATGAAAACGTTTCAGTTTGCTCATGGAAAACGGTGTAACAAGGGTGAACACTA
TCCCATATCACCAGCTCACCGTCTTTCATTGCCATACGAAATTCCGGATGAGCATTCATCAGGCGGGCAA
GAATGTGAATAA
Features (pLannotate 1.2.2; 7 found; start..end, strand, type, name):
    176..273     -  promoter       cat promoter: promoter of the E. coli cat gene encoding chloramphenicol acetyltransferase
    359..402     -  terminator     bacterial terminator: putative bacterial transcription terminator
    513..538     +  promoter       CaMV 35S promoter (fragment): strong constitutive promoter from cauliflower mosaic virus
    630..687     +  terminator     his operon terminator: This putative transcriptin terminator from the E. coli his operon has a 2-bp deletion introduced during synthesis. Its efficiency has not been determined.
    882..1470    -  rep_origin     ori: high-copy-number ColE1/pMB1/pBR322/pUC origin of replication
   1653..1747    -  terminator     lambda t0 terminator: transcription terminator from phage lambda
   1771..175     -  CDS            cat (across the origin): CAT_ECOLX - Experimental evidence at protein level: Swiss-Prot protein existence level 1. This enzyme is an effector of chloramphenicol resistance in bacteria. From Escherichia coli. This protein is used as a marker in many commonly used cloning vectors, such as pACYC184.
