[The description below was written by a language model from this plasmid's Addgene catalogue record and pLannotate feature annotations shown in this document.]
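Description:
pEPYC0CM0428 is a small (2,252 bp) Phytobricks Level 0 part plasmid built in the pUAP1 universal acceptor backbone, a synthetic-biology vector used to domesticate standard DNA parts for Golden Gate/Type IIS modular assembly. It is propagated in E. coli from a high-copy ColE1/pUC-type origin of replication and is selected with chloramphenicol through a cat (chloramphenicol acetyltransferase) gene driven by its native cat promoter and followed by the phage lambda t0 terminator. The annotated cat coding sequence spans the numbering origin of the circular record.

The payload is MinSyn_122, a fully synthetic sequence belonging to a set of rationally designed minimal synthetic promoters for plants. It was inserted between BpiI sites that were destroyed during cloning, as is usual when a part is captured into a Level 0 acceptor. The part can then typically be released with a second Type IIS enzyme for higher-level assemblies, although the record does not name the enzyme or the fusion overhangs. The only feature annotated within the insert region is a short fragment matching the CaMV 35S promoter, consistent with a minimal core promoter element. The record does not describe any other cis-regulatory motifs that make up the design. The insert region is flanked by a putative bacterial terminator upstream and a his operon terminator downstream, which likely insulate the part from transcription coming from the backbone.

The plasmid has no plant selection marker, reporter gene or T-DNA borders. It therefore serves as a storage and donor vector rather than an expression construct, supplying the MinSyn_122 promoter part for assembly into plant transcription units.
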