Addgene plasmid #154585: pEPYC0CM0428
Purpose: Phytobricks Level 0 part
Depositing lab: Nicola Patron. Depositing organization: Earlham Institute. Publication: Rational design of minimal synthetic promoters for plants. Cai YM, Kallam K, Tidd H, Gendarini G, Salzman A, Patron NJ. Nucleic Acids Res. 2020 Aug 28. pii: 5897334. doi: 10.1093/nar/gkaa682. PubMed 32856047.
Backbone
  Vector backbone: pUAP1
  Vector type: Synthetic Biology
Growth in bacteria
  Bacterial resistance: Chloramphenicol, 25 μg/mL
  Growth temperature: 37°C
  Growth strain: NEB Stable
  Copy number: High Copy
Gene/Insert
  Gene/Insert name: MinSyn_122
  Species: Synthetic
  Cloning method: Restriction Enzyme; 5′ cloning site BpiI (destroyed during cloning); 3′ cloning site BpiI (destroyed during cloning)
Terms and licenses: Academic/Nonprofit Terms; Industry Terms: Not Available to Industry
Depositor comments: Please visit https://www.biorxiv.org/content/10.1101/2020.05.14.095406v1 for bioRxiv preprint.
How to cite: pEPYC0CM0428 was a gift from Nicola Patron (Addgene plasmid # 154585 ; http://n2t.net/addgene:154585 ; RRID:Addgene_154585)
